>Addgene plasmid #218987 | SFFV-BATF3-Brd 3 | addgene full sequence | sequence record 448820 | Addgene NGS Result
ATTTATGCAGAGGCCGAGGCCGCCTCGGCCTCTGAGCTATTCCAGAAGTAGTGAGGAGGCTTTTTTGGAG
GCCTAGGGACGTACCCAATTCGCCCTATAGTGAGTCGTATTACGCGCGCTCACTGGCCGTCGTTTTACAA
CGTCGTGACTGGGAAAACCCTGGCGTTACCCAACTTAATCGCCTTGCAGCACATCCCCCTTTCGCCAGCT
GGCGTAATAGCGAAGAGGCCCGCACCGATCGCCCTTCCCAACAGTTGCGCAGCCTGAATGGCGAATGGG
[124 nt withheld, positions 280-403]
C
[91 nt withheld, positions 405-495]
A
[49 nt withheld, positions 497-545]
CCTTTGACGTTGGAGTCCACGTTCTTT
[37 nt withheld, positions 573-609]
ACCCTATCTCGGTCTATTCTTTTGATTTATAAGGGATTTTGCCGATTTCGGCCTATTGGTTAAAAAATGA
GCTGATTTAACAAAAATTTAACGCGAATTTTAACAAAATATTAACGCTTACAATTTAGGTGGCACTTTTC
GGGGAAATGTGCGCGGAACCCCTATTTGTTTATTTTTCTAAATACATTCAAATATGTATCCGCTCATGAG
ACAATAACCCTGATAAATGCTTCAATAATATTGAAAAAGGAAGAGTATGAGTATTCAACATTTCCGTGTC
GCCCTTATTCCCTTTTTTGCGGCATTTTGCCTTCCTGTTTTTGCTCACCCAGAAACGCTGGTGAAAGTAA
AAGATGCTGAAGATCAGTTGGGTGCACGAGTGGGTTACATCGAACTGGATCTCAACAGCGGTAAGATCCT
TGAGAGTTTTCGCCCCGAAGAACGTTTTCCAATGATGAGCACTTTTAAAGTTCTGCTATGTGGCGCGGTA
TTATCCCGTATTGACGCCGGGCAAGAGCAACTCGGTCGCCGCATACACTATTCTCAGAATGACTTGGTTG
AGTACTCACCAGTCACAGAAAAGCATCTTACGGATGGCATGACAGTAAGAGAATTATGCAGTGCTGCCAT
AACCATGAGTGATAACACTGCGGCCAACTTACTTCTGACAACGATCGGAGGACCGAAGGAGCTAACCGCT
TTTTTGCACAACATGGGGGATCATGTAACTCGCCTTGATCGTTGGGAACCGGAGCTGAATGAAGCCATAC
CAAACGACGAGCGTGACACCACGATGCCTGTAGCAATGGCAACAACGTTGCGCAAACTATTAACTGGCGA
ACTACTTACTCTAGCTTCCCGGCAACAATTAATAGACTGGATGGAGGCGGATAAAGTTGCAGGACCACTT
CTGCGCTCGGCCCTTCCGGCTGGCTGGTTTATTGCTGATAAATCTGGAGCCGGTGAGCGTGGGTCTCGCG
GTATCATTGCAGCACTGGGGCCAGATGGTAAGCCCTCCCGTATCGTAGTTATCTACACGACGGGGAGTCA
GGCAACTATGGATGAACGAAATAGACAGATCGCTGAGATAGGTGCCTCACTGATTAAGCATTGGTAACTG
TCAGACCAAGTTTACTCATATATACTTTAGATTGATTTAAAACTTCATTTTTAATTTAAAAGGATCTAGG
TGAAGATCCTTTTTGATAATCTCATGACCAAAATCCCTTAACGTGAGTTTTCGTTCCACTGAGCGTCAGA
CCCCGTAGAAAAGATCAAAGGATCTTCTTGAGATCCTTTTTTTCTGCGCGTAATCTGCTGCTTGCAAACA
AAAAAACCACCGCTACCAGCGGTGGTTTGTTTGCCGGATCAAGAGCTACCAACTCTTTTTCCGAAGGTAA
CTGGCTTCAGCAGAGCGCAGATACCAAATACTGTTCTTCTAGTGTAGCCGTAGTTAGGCCACCACTTCAA
GAACTCTGTAGCACCGCCTACATACCTCGCTCTGCTAATCCTGTTACCAGTGGCTGCTGCCAGTGGCGAT
AAGTCGTGTCTTACCGGGTTGGACTCAAGACGATAGTTACCGGATAAGGCGCAGCGGTCGGGCTGAACGG
GGGGTTCGTGCACACAGCCCAGCTTGGAGCGAACGACCTACACCGAACTGAGATACCTACAGCGTGAGCT
ATGAGAAAGCGCCACGCTTCCCGAAGGGAGAAAGGCGGACAGGTATCCGGTAAGCGGCAGGGTCGGAACA
GGAGAGCGCACGAGGGAGCTTCCAGGGGGAAACGCCTGGTATCTTTATAGTCCTGTCGGGTTTCGCCACC
TCTGACTTGAGCGTCGATTTTTGTGATGCTCGTCAGGGGGGCGGAGCCTATGGAAAAACGCCAGCAACGC
GGCCTTTTTACGGTTCCTGGCCTTTTGCTGGCCTTTTGCTCACATGTTCTTTCCTGCGTTATCCCCTGAT
TCTGTGGATAACCGTATTACCGCCTTTGAGTGAGCTGATACCGCTCGCCGCAGCCGAACGACCGAGCGCA
GCGAGTCAGTGAGCGAGGAAGCGGAAGAGCGCCCAATACGCAAACCGCCTCTCCCCGCGCGTTGGCCGAT
TCATTAATGCAGCTGGCACGACAGGTTTCCCGACTGGAAAGCGGGCAGTGAGCGCAACGCAATTAATGTG
AGTTAGCTCACTCATTAGGCACCCCAGGCTTTACACTTTATGCTTCCGGCTCGTATGTTGTGTGGAATTG
TGAGCGGATAACAATTTCACACAGGAAACAGCTATGACCATGATTACGCCAAGCGCGCAATTAACCCTCA
CTAAAGGGAACAAAAGCTGGAGCTGCAAGCTTAATGTAGTCTTATGCAATACTCTTGTAGTCTTGCAACA
TGGTAACGATGAGTTAGCAACATGCCTTACAAGGAGAGAAAAAGCACCGTGCATGCCGATTGGTGGAAGT
AAGGTGGTACGATCGTGCCTTATTAGGAAGGCAACAGACGGGTCTGACATGGATTGGACGAACCACTGAA
TTGCCGCATTGCAGAGATATTGTATTTAAGTGCCTAGCTCGATACATAAACGGGTCTCTCTGGTTAGACC
AGATCTGAGCCTGGGAGCTCTCTGGCTAACTAGGGAACCCACTGCTTAAGCCTCAATAAAGCTTGCCTTG
AGTGCTTCAAGTAGTGTGTGCCCGTCTGTTGTGTGACTCTGGTAACTAGAGATCCCTCAGACCCTTTTAG
TCAGTGTGGAAAATCTCTAGCAGTGGCGCCCGAACAGGGACTTGAAAGCGAAAGGGAAACCAGAGGAGCT
CTCTCGACGCAGGACTCGGCTTGCTGAAGCGCGCACGGCAAGAGGCGAGGGGCGGCGACTGGTGAGTACG
CCAAAAATTTTGACTAGCGGAGGCTAGAAGGAGAGAGATGGGTGCGAGAGCGTCAGTATTAAGCGGGGGA
GAATTAGATCGCGATGGGAAAAAATTCGGTTAAGGCCAGGGGGAAAGAAAAAATATAAATTAAAACATAT
AGTATGGGCAAGCAGGGAGCTAGAACGATTCGCAGTTAATCCTGGCCTGTTAGAAACATCAGAAGGCTGT
AGACAAATACTGGGACAGCTACAACCATCCCTTCAGACAGGATCAGAAGAACTTAGATCATTATATAATA
CAGTAGCAACCCTCTATTGTGTGCATCAAAGGATAGAGATAAAAGACACCAAGGAAGCTTTAGACAAGAT
AGAGGAAGAGCAAAACAAAAGTAAGACCACCGCACAGCAAGCGGCCGCTGATCTTCAGACCTGGAGGAGG
AGATATGAGGGACAATTGGAGAAGTGAATTATATAAATATAAAGTAGTAAAAATTGAACCATTAGGAGTA
GCACCCACCAAGGCAAAGAGAAGAGTGGTGCAGAGAGAAAAAAGAGCAGTGGGAATAGGAGCTTTGTTCC
TTGGGTTCTTGGGAGCAGCAGGAAGCACTATGGGCGCAGCGTCAATGACGCTGACGGTACAGGCCAGACA
ATTATTGTCTGGTATAGTGCAGCAGCAGAACAATTTGCTGAGGGCTATTGAGGCGCAACAGCATCTGTTG
CAACTCACAGTCTGGGGCATCAAGCAGCTCCAGGCAAGAATCCTGGCTGTGGAAAGATACCTAAAGGATC
AACAGCTCCTGGGGATTTGGGGTTGCTCTGGAAAACTCATTTGCACCACTGCTGTGCCTTGGAATGCTAG
TTGGAGTAATAAATCTCTGGAACAGATTTGGAATCACACGACCTGGATGGAGTGGGACAGAGAAATTAAC
AATTACACAAGCTTAATACACTCCTTAATTGAAGAATCGCAAAACCAGCAAGAAAAGAATGAACAAGAAT
TATTGGAATTAGATAAATGGGCAAGTTTGTGGAATTGGTTTAACATAACAAATTGGCTGTGGTATATAAA
ATTATTCATAATGATAGTAGGAGGCTTGGTAGGTTTAAGAATAGTTTTTGCTGTACTTTCTATAGTGAAT
AGAGTTAGGCAGGGATATTCACCATTATCGTTTCAGACCCACCTCCCAACCCCGAGGGGACCCGACAGGC
CCGAAGGAATAGAAGAAGAAGGTGGAGAGAGAGACAGAGACAGATCCATTCGATTAGTGAACGGATCTCG
ACGGTATCGGTTAACTTTTAAAAGAAAAGGGGGGATTGGGGGGTACAGTGCAGGGGAAAGAATAGTAGAC
ATAATAGCAACAGACATACAAACTAAAGAATTACAAAAACAAATTACAAAAATTCAAAATTTTATCGATC
ACGAGACTAGCCTCGAGCTGGCTGCAGTAACGCCATTTTGCAAGGCATGGAAAAATACCAAACCAAGAAT
AGAGAAGTTCAGATCAAGGGCGGGTACATGAAAATAGCTAACGTTGGGCCAAACAGGATATCTGCGGTGA
GCAGTTTCGGCCCCGGCCCGGGGCCAAGAACAGATGGTCACCGCAGTTTCGGCCCCGGCCCGAGGCCAAG
AACAGATGGTCCCCAGATATGGCCCAACCCTCAGCAGTTTCTTAAGACCCATCAGATGTTTCCAGGCTCC
CCCAAGGACCTGAAATGACCCTGCGCCTTATTTGAATTAACCAATCAGCCTGCTTCTCGCTTCTGTTCGC
GCGCTTCTGCTTCCCGAGCTCTATAAAAGAGCTCACAACCCCTCACTCGGCGCGCCAGTCCTCCGACAGA
CTGAGTCGGCCGGTCGAATCAAGCTTATCGATACCGTCGACGGATCCGCTAGCCCGCGGTTCGAAATGTC
GCAAGGGCTCCCGGCCGCCGGCAGCGTCCTGCAGAGGAGCGTCGCGGCGCCCGGGAACCAGCCGCAGCCG
CAGCCGCAGCAGCAGAGCCCTGAGGATGATGACAGGAAGGTCCGAAGGAGAGAAAAAAACCGAGTTGCTG
CTCAGAGAAGTCGGAAGAAGCAGACCCAGAAGGCTGACAAGCTCCATGAGGAATATGAGAGCCTGGAGCA
AGAAAACACCATGCTGCGGAGAGAGATCGGGAAGCTGACAGAGGAGCTGAAGCACCTGACAGAGGCACTG
AAGGAGCACGAGAAGATGTGCCCGCTGCTGCTCTGCCCTATGAACTTTGTGCCAGTGCCTCCCCGGCCGG
ACCCTGTGGCCGGCTGCTTGCCCCGATGAACCGGTCGGATCCCCCGGGCTGCAGGAATTCGAGCATCTTA
CCGCCATTTATTCCCATATTTGTTCTGTTTTTCTTGATTTGGGTATACATTTAAATGTTAATAAAACAAA
ATGGTGGGGCAATCATTTACATTTTTAGGGATATGTAATTACTAGTTCAGGTGTATTGCCACAAGACAAA
CATGTTAAGAAACTTTCCCGTTATTTACGCTCTGTTCCTGTTAATCAACCTCTGGATTACAAAATTTGTG
AAAGATTGACTGATATTCTTAACTATGTTGCTCCTTTTACGCTGTGTGGATATGCTGCTTTAATGCCTCT
GTATCATGCTATTGCTTCCCGTACGGCTTTCGTTTTCTCCTCCTTGTATAAATCCTGGTTGCTGTCTCTT
TATGAGGAGTTGTGGCCCGTTGTCCGTCAACGTGGCGTGGTGTGCTCTGTGTTTGCTGACGCAACCCCCA
CTGGCTGGGGCATTGCCACCACCTGTCAACTCCTTTCTGGGACTTTCGCTTTCCCCCTCCCGATCGCCAC
GGCAGAACTCATCGCCGCCTGCCTTGCCCGCTGCTGGACAGGGGCTAGGTTGCTGGGCACTGATAATTCC
GTGGTGTTGTCGGGGAAGCTGACGTCCTTTGCAATTCGATATCAAGCTGTACCTTCTAGATGTACATTTC
TGTTAGCGCTTCTAGACCAATGACTTACAAGGCAGCTGTAGATCTTAGCCACTTTTTAAAAGAAAAGGGG
GGACTGGAAGGGCTAATTCACTCCCAACGAAGACAAGATCTGCTTTTTGCTTGTACTGGGTCTCTCTGGT
TAGACCAGATCTGAGCCTGGGAGCTCTCTGGCTAACTAGGGAACCCACTGCTTAAGCCTCAATAAAGCTT
GCCTTGAGTGCTTCAAGTAGTGTGTGCCCGTCTGTTGTGTGACTCTGGTAACTAGAGATCCCTCAGACCC
TTTTAGTCAGTGTGGAAAATCTCTAGCAGTAGTAGTTCATGTCATCTTATTATTCAGTATTTATAACTTG
CAAAGAAATGAATATCAGAGAGTGAGAGGAACTTGTTTATTGCAGCTTATAATGGTTACAAATAAAGCAA
TAGCATCACAAATTTCACAAATAAAGCATTTTTTTCACTGCATTCTAGTTGTGGTTTGTCCAAACTCATC
AATGTATCTTATCATGTCTGGCTCTAGCTATCCCGCCCCTAACTCCGCCCATCCCGCCCCTAACTCCGCC
CAGTTCCGCCCATTCTCCGCCCCATGGCTGACTAATTTTTTTT
Features (pLannotate 1.2.2; 29 found; start..end, strand, type, name):
     94..112     -  promoter       T7 promoter: promoter for bacteriophage T7 RNA polymerase
    120..275     +  CDS            lacZα (fragment): LacZα fragment of β-galactosidase; lacZ fragment
    280..708     +  rep_origin     f1 ori (sequence partly withheld): f1 bacteriophage origin of replication; arrow indicates direction of (+) strand synthesis
    761..865     +  promoter       AmpR promoter: bla
    866..1726    +  CDS            AmpR: β-lactamase; bla; confers resistance to ampicillin, carbenicillin, and related antibiotics
   1897..2485    +  rep_origin     ori: high-copy-number ColE1/pMB1/pBR322/pUC origin of replication
   2668..2760    +  CDS            lacI (fragment): lac repressor; lacI; The lac repressor binds to the lac operator to inhibit transcription in E. coli. This inhibition can be relieved by adding lactose or isopropyl-β-D-thiogalactopyranoside (IPTG).
   2773..2794    +  protein_bind   CAP binding site: CAP binding activates transcription in the presence of cAMP. E. coli catabolite activator protein
   2809..2839    +  promoter       lac promoter: promoter for the E. coli lac operon
   2847..2863    +  protein_bind   lac operator: The lac repressor binds to the lac operator to inhibit transcription in E. coli. This inhibition can be relieved by adding lactose or isopropyl-β-D-thiogalactopyranoside (IPTG). lac repressor encoded by lacI
   2908..2926    +  promoter       T3 promoter: promoter for bacteriophage T3 RNA polymerase
   2954..3180    +  promoter       RSV promoter: Rous sarcoma virus enhancer/promoter
   3181..3361    +  LTR            5' LTR (truncated): truncated 5' long terminal repeat (LTR) from HIV-1
   3408..3533    +  misc_feature   HIV-1 Ψ: packaging signal of human immunodeficiency virus type 1
   3517..3880    +  CDS            HIV-1 gag (fragment): gag protein from human immunodeficiency virus 1; gag
   4026..4259    +  misc_feature   RRE: The Rev response element (RRE) of HIV-1 allows for Rev-dependent mRNA export from the nucleus to the cytoplasm.
   4636..4736    +  CDS            Rev (fragment): human immunodeficiency virus 1 (HIV-1) Rev protein; rev; enhances nuclear export of unspliced and incompletely spliced viral mRNAs
   4755..4872    +  misc_feature   cPPT/CTS: central polypurine tract and central termination sequence of HIV-1
   4906..5307    +  promoter       SFFV promoter: spleen focus-forming virus long terminal repeat (LTR) promoter
   5317..5340    +  misc_feature   MCS (fragment): pBluescript multiple cloning site
   5365..5745    +  CDS            BATF3: BATF3_HUMAN - Also known as SNFT. Experimental evidence at protein level: Swiss-Prot protein existence level 1. AP-1 family transcription factor that controls the differentiation of CD8(+) thymic conventional dendritic cells in the immune system. Required for development of CD8-alpha(+) classical dendritic cells (cDCs) and related CD103(+) dendritic cells that cross- present antigens to CD8 T-cells and produce interleukin-12 (IL12) in response to pathogens (By similarity). Acts via the formation of a heterodimer with JUN family proteins that recognizes and binds DNA sequence 5'-TGA[CG]TCA-3' a
   5756..5781    +  misc_feature   MCS (fragment): pBluescript multiple cloning site
   5781..5840    +  CDS            S (fragment): HBSAG_WHV6 - Experimental evidence at transcript level: Swiss-Prot protein existence level 2. The middle envelope protein plays an important role in the budding of the virion. It is involved in the induction of budding in a nucleocapsid independent way. In this process the majority of envelope proteins bud to form subviral lipoprotein particles of 22 nm of diameter that do not contain a nucleocapsid (By similarity). From Woodchuck hepatitis B virus (isolate w64/pWS23) (WHV).
   5972..6375    +  misc_feature   WPRE: woodchuck hepatitis virus posttranscriptional regulatory element
   6433..6492    +  CDS            nef (fragment): NEF_HV1Z2 - Experimental evidence at protein level: Swiss-Prot protein existence level 1. Extracellular Nef protein targets CD4(+) T-lymphocytes for apoptosis by interacting with CXCR4 surface receptors. From Human immunodeficiency virus type 1 group M subtype D (isolate Z2/CDC-Z34) (HIV-1).
   6494..6727    +  LTR            3' LTR (ΔU3): self-inactivating 3' long terminal repeat (LTR) from HIV-1
   6799..6920    +  polyA_signal   SV40 poly(A) signal: SV40 polyadenylation signal
   6939..6960    +  rep_origin     SV40 ori (fragment): SV40 origin of replication
   6960..73      +  rep_origin     SV40 ori (across the origin): SV40 origin of replication
