[The description below was written by a language model from this plasmid's Addgene catalogue record and pLannotate feature annotations shown in this document.]
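Description:
SFFV-BATF3-Brd 3 is a third-generation-style, self-inactivating HIV-1 lentiviral transfer plasmid built on the SFFV-MCS backbone, carrying the human transcription factor BATF3 together with an assigned DNA barcode. It is propagated in E. coli through a high-copy ColE1/pUC-type origin with ampicillin selection (AmpR, β-lactamase). The backbone also retains an f1 origin, lac regulatory remnants with a lacZα fragment, T7 and T3 promoters, and an SV40 origin. No mammalian selection marker or fluorescent reporter is annotated in the feature table.

The viral cassette begins with an RSV promoter fused to a truncated 5' LTR, which drives Tat-independent production of genomic RNA in packaging cells. This is followed by the Ψ packaging signal with a gag fragment, the RRE for Rev-dependent nuclear export, and the cPPT/CTS, which aids nuclear import of the viral genome. The internal spleen focus-forming virus (SFFV) promoter, which is typically strong in haematopoietic cells, drives the 384 bp BATF3 open reading frame, cloned between flanking multiple cloning site fragments. BATF3 is an AP-1 family factor that heterodimerises with JUN proteins and is associated with development of cross-presenting conventional dendritic cells. A WPRE downstream enhances transcript stability and expression. According to the depositor, the barcode was inserted at an XbaI site after the WPRE, so it lies within the transcribed region ahead of the ΔU3 3' LTR; the barcode itself is not annotated as a feature. An SV40 poly(A) signal follows the 3' LTR.

The plasmid belongs to a barcoded transcription factor collection intended for combinatorial screening in immune cell reprogramming. There, the barcode presumably allows the delivered factor to be identified in transduced cells.
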