Addgene plasmid #218987: SFFV-BATF3-Brd 3
Purpose: Transcription factor BATF3 with a specific barcode assigned.
Depositing lab: Filipe Pereira. Depositing organization: Center for Neuroscience and Cell Biology, University of Coimbra. Publication: A combinatorial transcription factor screening platform for immune cell reprogramming. Kurochkin I, Altman AR, Caiado I, Pertiga-Cabral D, Halitzki E, Minaeva M, Zimmermannova O, Henriques-Oliveira L, Klein D, Nair M, Oliveira D, Cajal LR, Knittel R, Feick C, Ringner M, Martin M, Cirovic B, Pires CF, Rosa FF, Sitnicka E, Theis FJ, Pereira CF. Cell Syst. 2026 Jan 21;17(1):101457. doi: 10.1016/j.cels.2025.101457. Epub 2026 Jan 14. PubMed 41539305.
Backbone
  Vector backbone: SFFV-MCS
  Backbone size w/o insert (bp): 6638
  Vector type: Lentiviral
Growth in bacteria
  Bacterial resistance: Ampicillin, 100 μg/mL
  Growth temperature: 37°C
  Growth strain: NEB Stable
  Copy number: High Copy
Gene/Insert
  Gene/Insert name: BATF3
  Species: H. sapiens (human)
  Insert size (bp): 384
  Entrez Gene: BATF3 (a.k.a. JDP1, JUNDM1, SNFT)
  Promoter: The spleen focus-forming virus (SFFV) promoter
  Cloning method: Restriction Enzyme; 5′ cloning site Bsp119I (not destroyed); 3′ cloning site BstHI (not destroyed)
Terms and licenses: Academic/Nonprofit Terms; Industry Terms: Not Available to Industry
Depositor comments: Barcode sequence cloned into XbaI restriction site. Design of plasmid is as follows: SFFV-[TF sequence]-WPRE-[Barcode sequence].
How to cite: SFFV-BATF3-Brd 3 was a gift from Filipe Pereira (Addgene plasmid # 218987 ; http://n2t.net/addgene:218987 ; RRID:Addgene_218987)
