>Addgene plasmid #218987 | SFFV-BATF3-Brd 3 | depositor partial sequence | sequence record 427441 | TF ORF
ATGTCGCAAGGGCTCCCGGCCGCCGGCAGCGTCCTGCAGAGGAGCGTCGCGGCGCCCGGGAACCAGCCGC
AGCCGCAGCCGCAGCAGCAGAGCCCTGAGGATGATGACAGGAAGGTCCGAAGGAGAGAAAAAAACCGAGT
TGCTGCTCAGAGAAGTCGGAAGAAGCAGACCCAGAAGGCTGACAAGCTCCATGAGGAATATGAGAGCCTG
GAGCAAGAAAACACCATGCTGCGGAGAGAGATCGGGAAGCTGACAGAGGAGCTGAAGCACCTGACAGAGG
CACTGAAGGAGCACGAGAAGATGTGCCCGCTGCTGCTCTGCCCTATGAACTTTGTGCCAGTGCCTCCCCG
GCCGGACCCTGTGGCCGGCTGCTTGCCCCGATGA
