>Addgene plasmid #218987 | SFFV-BATF3-Brd 3 | depositor partial sequence | sequence record 427442 | Barcode sequence
TGTACATTTCTGTTAGCGCT
